Addgene plasmid #105267: YIplac211-SEC7-mCherry2Bx6
Purpose: Plasmid for pop-in/pop-out replacement of Sec7 with Sec7-mCherry2Bx6.
Depositing lab: Benjamin Glick. Depositing organization: University of Chicago. Publication: Budding Yeast Has a Minimal Endomembrane System. Day KJ, Casler JC, Glick BS. Dev Cell. 2018 Jan 8;44(1):56-72.e4. doi: 10.1016/j.devcel.2017.12.014. Epub 2018 Jan 8. PubMed 29316441.
Backbone
  Vector backbone: YIplac211
  Backbone size w/o insert (bp): 3797
  Total vector size (bp): 10410
  Vector type: Yeast Expression
  Selectable markers: URA3
Growth in bacteria
  Bacterial resistance: Ampicillin, 100 μg/mL
  Growth temperature: 37°C
  Growth strain: DH5alpha
  Copy number: Unknown
Gene/Insert
  Gene/Insert name: Sec7 portion
  Species: S. cerevisiae (budding yeast)
  Entrez Gene: SEC7 (a.k.a. YDR170C)
  Tag / fusion protein: mCherry2Bx6 (C terminal on insert)
  Cloning method: Restriction Enzyme; 5′ cloning site EcoRI (not destroyed); 3′ cloning site SphI (not destroyed)
  Sequencing primers: 5′ M13 FORWARD; 3′ M13 REVERSE
Terms and licenses: Academic/Nonprofit Terms; Industry Terms: Not Available to Industry
Depositor comments: Addgene's quality control identified a frameshift at Q266 of URA3. The depositing lab states that this mutation should not affect selection.
How to cite: YIplac211-SEC7-mCherry2Bx6 was a gift from Benjamin Glick (Addgene plasmid # 105267 ; http://n2t.net/addgene:105267 ; RRID:Addgene_105267)
