[The description below was written by a language model from this plasmid's Addgene catalogue record and pLannotate feature annotations shown in this document.]
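Description:
YIplac211-SEC7-mCherry2Bx6 is a yeast integrating plasmid built on the YIplac211 backbone and designed to replace the chromosomal SEC7 gene of Saccharomyces cerevisiae with a version tagged at its C terminus by six tandem copies of the red fluorescent protein mCherry2B. As an integrating vector, no yeast origin or centromere is annotated, so it persists in yeast only after recombining into the genome. In E. coli it is maintained through a high-copy ColE1/pUC-type origin and ampicillin resistance (AmpR with its bla promoter). Remnants of the lacZα/lac promoter cloning region flank the insert.

The insert, cloned between EcoRI and SphI, begins with a fragment covering only part of the SEC7 coding sequence, fused in frame to the fluorescent array. The automated annotation labels this array as three consecutive tdimer2(12) units. Each of these is a tandem dimer of a Discosoma-derived protein, so the calls most likely reflect the six mCherry2B repeats described in the catalogue entry. Downstream lies additional yeast genomic sequence, including a match to a predicted ORF (YD169), which presumably supplies the 3′ homology. No separate promoter for the fusion is annotated, consistent with expression from the native SEC7 locus after integration.

URA3, with its own promoter, enables the pop-in/pop-out strategy. Integrants are selected by uracil prototrophy, then 5-FOA counterselection recovers cells that have excised the vector by a second recombination, leaving the tagged allele. The repository's sequencing result is slightly shorter than the depositor's sequence and shows a frameshift near the end of URA3, which the depositor states should not affect selection. The bright multimeric tag suits live-cell imaging of Sec7, a protein associated with Golgi vesicle traffic.
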