Features (pLannotate 1.2.2; 17 found; start..end, strand, type, name):
    137..236     +  misc_feature   bom (fragment): basis of mobility region from pBR322
    242..399     -  CDS            lacZα (fragment): LacZα fragment of β-galactosidase; lacZ fragment
    397..978     +  CDS            SEC7 (fragment): SEC7_YEAST - Experimental evidence at protein level: Swiss-Prot protein existence level 1. May play a role in vesicular budding and traffic between compartments of the Golgi apparatus. From Saccharomyces cerevisiae (strain ATCC 204508 / S288c) (Baker's yeast).
   1039..2409    +  CDS            tdimer2(12): tdimer2(12) is a basic (constitutively fluorescent) orange fluorescent protein published in 2002, derived from Discosoma sp.. It has low acid sensitivity.
   2467..3837    +  CDS            tdimer2(12): tdimer2(12) is a basic (constitutively fluorescent) orange fluorescent protein published in 2002, derived from Discosoma sp.. It has low acid sensitivity.
   3895..5265    +  CDS            tdimer2(12): tdimer2(12) is a basic (constitutively fluorescent) orange fluorescent protein published in 2002, derived from Discosoma sp.. It has low acid sensitivity.
   6775..6921    +  CDS            YD169_YEAST: Protein predicted: Swiss-Prot protein existence level 4. From Saccharomyces cerevisiae (strain ATCC 204508 / S288c) (Baker's yeast).
   7051..7067    -  protein_bind   lac operator: The lac repressor binds to the lac operator to inhibit transcription in E. coli. This inhibition can be relieved by adding lactose or isopropyl-β-D-thiogalactopyranoside (IPTG). lac repressor encoded by lacI
   7075..7105    -  promoter       lac promoter: promoter for the E. coli lac operon
   7120..7141    -  protein_bind   CAP binding site: CAP binding activates transcription in the presence of cAMP. E. coli catabolite activator protein
   7154..7246    -  CDS            lacI (fragment): lac repressor; lacI; The lac repressor binds to the lac operator to inhibit transcription in E. coli. This inhibition can be relieved by adding lactose or isopropyl-β-D-thiogalactopyranoside (IPTG).
   7429..8017    -  rep_origin     ori: high-copy-number ColE1/pMB1/pBR322/pUC origin of replication
   8188..9048    -  CDS            AmpR: β-lactamase; bla; confers resistance to ampicillin, carbenicillin, and related antibiotics
   9049..9153    -  promoter       AmpR promoter: bla
   9320..10123   -  CDS            URA3: orotidine-5'-phosphate decarboxylase, required for uracil biosynthesis; S. cerevisiae URA3; yeast auxotrophic marker, counterselectable with 5-fluoroorotic acid (5-FOA)
  10124..10340   -  promoter       URA3 promoter: S. cerevisiae URA3
  10410..35      +  CDS            rop (fragment) (across the origin): Rop protein, which maintains plasmids at low copy number; rop
>Addgene plasmid #105267 | YIplac211-SEC7-mCherry2Bx6 | depositor full sequence | sequence record 200086 | YIplac211-SEC7-mCherry2Bx6 sequence 10410 bps
TCGCGCGTTTCGGTGATGACGGTGAAAACCTCTGACACATGCAGCTCCCGGAGACGGTCACAGCTTGTCT
GTAAGCGGATGCCGGGAGCAGACAAGCCCGTCAGGGCGCGTCAGCGGGTGTTGGCGGGTGTCGGGGCTGG
CTTAACTATGCGGCATCAGAGCAGATTGTACTGAGAGTGCACCATATGCGGTGTGAAATACCGCACAGAT
GCGTAAGGAGAAAATACCGCATCAGGCGCCATTCGCCATTCAGGCTGCGCAACTGTTGGGAAGGGCGATC
GGTGCGGGCCTCTTCGCTATTACGCCAGCTGGCGAAAGGGGGATGTGCTGCAAGGCGATTAAGTTGGGTA
ACGCCAGGGTTTTCCCAGTCACGACGTTGTAAAACGACGGCCAGTGAATTCTATTGTTGTCAAATGTGTT
TTACAGCTTTTGATGATAGAGCTGCTCAACGAATTATTCGAGAACGAAGATTTTGCCCACTGTATCCCTT
ACAAGGAAGCCATTAGAATTACAAGATTGTTGGAGAAATCGTACGAATTTTCTCGTGACTTTAATGAAGA
TTATGGGTTAAGAACAAGACTAGTAGAGGCTCGTGTAGTTGATAAAATACCAAACCTGTTGAAACAAGAA
ACGAGTGCTGCTGCAGTTCTCCTTGACATTATGTTTCAGTTGTATCTGAACGATGATGAGAAGAAGGCTG
ATTTAATAACTCGTCTGATCACCATTTGCATCCAGGTCGTAGAGGGTTATGTTTCTTTGGATGATAGAAC
CATGGAACGTAGTATCAATGCCTGGCGTTCAGTGATAGTTGAAATATTACAAGGTTACTACGAATTTGAT
GATGAAGACTTTAGACTATACTGTCCTGCTATGTATGCTCTGGTGATTCAAATATTAGATAAGAGCGTTC
CAACGGAGTTGAGACATGCTATAAAACAATTTCTAAGCAGAGTTGGTGAATTATACCTTTCTACGGATCC
AGGAAGTTCGGGGTCCAGCGGTTCTTCAGGCGCTAGCATGGATAGCACTGAGAGCGGCTCCACCGAGTCC
GTCATCAAGGAGTTCATGCGCTTCAAGGTGCACATGGAGGGCTCCGTGAACGGCCACGAGTTCGAGATCG
AGGGCGAGGGCGAGGGCCGCCCCTACGAGGGCACCCAGACCGCCAAGCTGAAGGTGACCAAGGGTGGCCC
CCTGCCCTTCGCCTGGGACATCCTGTCCCCTCAGTTCATGTACGGCTCCAAGGCCTACGTGAAGCACCCC
GCCGACATCCCCGACTACTTGAAGCTGTCCTTCCCCGAGGGCTTCAAGTGGGAGCGCGTGATGAACTTCG
AGGACGGCGGCGTGGTGACCGTGACCCAGGACTCCTCCCTGCAGGACGGCGAGTTCATCTACAAGGTGAA
GCTGCGCGGCACCAACTTCCCCTCCGACGGCCCCGTAATGCAGAAGAAGACTATGGGCTGGGAGGCCTCC
TCCGAGCGGATGTACCCCGAGGACGGCGCCCTGAAGGGCGAGATCAAGCAGAGGCTGAAGCTGAAGGACG
GCGGCCACTACGACGCTGAGGTCAAGACCACCTACAAGGCCAAGAAGCCCGTGCAGCTGCCCGGCGCCTA
CAACGTCAACATCAAGTTGGACATCACCTCCCACAACGAGGACTACACCATCGTGGAACAGTACGAACGC
GCCGAGGGCCGCCACTCCGGCTCCCAGGGATCTAGCGGCAGCAGTTCTAGCATGGATAGCACTGAGAGCG
GCTCCACCGAGTCCGTCATCAAGGAGTTCATGCGCTTCAAGGTGCACATGGAGGGCTCCGTGAACGGCCA
CGAGTTCGAGATCGAGGGCGAGGGCGAGGGCCGCCCCTACGAGGGCACCCAGACCGCCAAGCTGAAGGTG
ACCAAGGGTGGCCCCCTGCCCTTCGCCTGGGACATCCTGTCCCCTCAGTTCATGTACGGCTCCAAGGCCT
ACGTGAAGCACCCCGCCGACATCCCCGACTACTTGAAGCTGTCCTTCCCCGAGGGCTTCAAGTGGGAGCG
CGTGATGAACTTCGAGGACGGCGGCGTGGTGACCGTGACCCAGGACTCCTCCCTGCAGGACGGCGAGTTC
ATCTACAAGGTGAAGCTGCGCGGCACCAACTTCCCCTCCGACGGCCCCGTAATGCAGAAGAAGACTATGG
GCTGGGAGGCCTCCTCCGAGCGGATGTACCCCGAGGACGGCGCCCTGAAGGGCGAGATCAAGCAGAGGCT
GAAGCTGAAGGACGGCGGCCACTACGACGCTGAGGTCAAGACCACCTACAAGGCCAAGAAGCCCGTGCAG
CTGCCCGGCGCCTACAACGTCAACATCAAGTTGGACATCACCTCCCACAACGAGGACTACACCATCGTGG
AACAGTACGAACGCGCCGAGGGCCGCCACTCCGGCTCCCAGGGATCTAGCGGCAGCAGTTCTAGCATGGA
TAGCACTGAGAGCGGCTCCACCGAGTCCGTCATCAAGGAGTTCATGCGCTTCAAGGTGCACATGGAGGGC
TCCGTGAACGGCCACGAGTTCGAGATCGAGGGCGAGGGCGAGGGCCGCCCCTACGAGGGCACCCAGACCG
CCAAGCTGAAGGTGACCAAGGGTGGCCCCCTGCCCTTCGCCTGGGACATCCTGTCCCCTCAGTTCATGTA
CGGCTCCAAGGCCTACGTGAAGCACCCCGCCGACATCCCCGACTACTTGAAGCTGTCCTTCCCCGAGGGC
TTCAAGTGGGAGCGCGTGATGAACTTCGAGGACGGCGGCGTGGTGACCGTGACCCAGGACTCCTCCCTGC
AGGACGGCGAGTTCATCTACAAGGTGAAGCTGCGCGGCACCAACTTCCCCTCCGACGGCCCCGTAATGCA
GAAGAAGACTATGGGCTGGGAGGCCTCCTCCGAGCGGATGTACCCCGAGGACGGCGCCCTGAAGGGCGAG
ATCAAGCAGAGGCTGAAGCTGAAGGACGGCGGCCACTACGACGCTGAGGTCAAGACCACCTACAAGGCCA
AGAAGCCCGTGCAGCTGCCCGGCGCCTACAACGTCAACATCAAGTTGGACATCACCTCCCACAACGAGGA
CTACACCATCGTGGAACAGTACGAACGCGCCGAGGGCCGCCACTCCGGCTCCCAGGGATCTAGCGGCAGC
AGTTCTAGCATGGATAGCACTGAGAGCGGCTCCACCGAGTCCGTCATCAAGGAGTTCATGCGCTTCAAGG
TGCACATGGAGGGCTCCGTGAACGGCCACGAGTTCGAGATCGAGGGCGAGGGCGAGGGCCGCCCCTACGA
GGGCACCCAGACCGCCAAGCTGAAGGTGACCAAGGGTGGCCCCCTGCCCTTCGCCTGGGACATCCTGTCC
CCTCAGTTCATGTACGGCTCCAAGGCCTACGTGAAGCACCCCGCCGACATCCCCGACTACTTGAAGCTGT
CCTTCCCCGAGGGCTTCAAGTGGGAGCGCGTGATGAACTTCGAGGACGGCGGCGTGGTGACCGTGACCCA
GGACTCCTCCCTGCAGGACGGCGAGTTCATCTACAAGGTGAAGCTGCGCGGCACCAACTTCCCCTCCGAC
GGCCCCGTAATGCAGAAGAAGACTATGGGCTGGGAGGCCTCCTCCGAGCGGATGTACCCCGAGGACGGCG
CCCTGAAGGGCGAGATCAAGCAGAGGCTGAAGCTGAAGGACGGCGGCCACTACGACGCTGAGGTCAAGAC
CACCTACAAGGCCAAGAAGCCCGTGCAGCTGCCCGGCGCCTACAACGTCAACATCAAGTTGGACATCACC
TCCCACAACGAGGACTACACCATCGTGGAACAGTACGAACGCGCCGAGGGCCGCCACTCCGGCTCCCAGG
GATCTAGCGGCAGCAGTTCTAGCATGGATAGCACTGAGAGCGGCTCCACCGAGTCCGTCATCAAGGAGTT
CATGCGCTTCAAGGTGCACATGGAGGGCTCCGTGAACGGCCACGAGTTCGAGATCGAGGGCGAGGGCGAG
GGCCGCCCCTACGAGGGCACCCAGACCGCCAAGCTGAAGGTGACCAAGGGTGGCCCCCTGCCCTTCGCCT
GGGACATCCTGTCCCCTCAGTTCATGTACGGCTCCAAGGCCTACGTGAAGCACCCCGCCGACATCCCCGA
CTACTTGAAGCTGTCCTTCCCCGAGGGCTTCAAGTGGGAGCGCGTGATGAACTTCGAGGACGGCGGCGTG
GTGACCGTGACCCAGGACTCCTCCCTGCAGGACGGCGAGTTCATCTACAAGGTGAAGCTGCGCGGCACCA
ACTTCCCCTCCGACGGCCCCGTAATGCAGAAGAAGACTATGGGCTGGGAGGCCTCCTCCGAGCGGATGTA
CCCCGAGGACGGCGCCCTGAAGGGCGAGATCAAGCAGAGGCTGAAGCTGAAGGACGGCGGCCACTACGAC
GCTGAGGTCAAGACCACCTACAAGGCCAAGAAGCCCGTGCAGCTGCCCGGCGCCTACAACGTCAACATCA
AGTTGGACATCACCTCCCACAACGAGGACTACACCATCGTGGAACAGTACGAACGCGCCGAGGGCCGCCA
CTCCGGCTCCCAGGGATCTAGCGGCAGCAGTTCTAGCATGGATAGCACTGAGAGCGGCTCCACCGAGTCC
GTCATCAAGGAGTTCATGCGCTTCAAGGTGCACATGGAGGGCTCCGTGAACGGCCACGAGTTCGAGATCG
AGGGCGAGGGCGAGGGCCGCCCCTACGAGGGCACCCAGACCGCCAAGCTGAAGGTGACCAAGGGTGGCCC
CCTGCCCTTCGCCTGGGACATCCTGTCCCCTCAGTTCATGTACGGCTCCAAGGCCTACGTGAAGCACCCC
GCCGACATCCCCGACTACTTGAAGCTGTCCTTCCCCGAGGGCTTCAAGTGGGAGCGCGTGATGAACTTCG
AGGACGGCGGCGTGGTGACCGTGACCCAGGACTCCTCCCTGCAGGACGGCGAGTTCATCTACAAGGTGAA
GCTGCGCGGCACCAACTTCCCCTCCGACGGCCCCGTAATGCAGAAGAAGACTATGGGCTGGGAGGCCTCC
TCCGAGCGGATGTACCCCGAGGACGGCGCCCTGAAGGGCGAGATCAAGCAGAGGCTGAAGCTGAAGGACG
GCGGCCACTACGACGCTGAGGTCAAGACCACCTACAAGGCCAAGAAGCCCGTGCAGCTGCCCGGCGCCTA
CAACGTCAACATCAAGTTGGACATCACCTCCCACAACGAGGACTACACCATCGTGGAACAGTACGAACGC
GCCGAGGGCCGCCACTCCGGCTCCCAGGGATCTAGCGGCAGCAGTTAAGCGGCCGGGCTTTGTTGAATGG
TCCAGCAGATTAAAATATGCTTAGTTGTAGAACACAGAAAAAATGAGAAGGTTGATATACTTTTACTCAT
ATTAATCCTGATTTAGTGGCGGTGATCCTTTTTAGATTCGTTTAATTCATAAACAAGGTACATCATATAG
CAATAACAAATATGTAAACTATGTAGAAAGACTTATCAAGTTTAGCCATTTTGGTCCTCATTCATGGGCA
TTTTATACTAACTTCATTTTTGCCGAAATAAGAAAGGATGTAATCTTAACCTAAAATATGTAAGCAATTA
AGGGCGCACGTAGTCACTTGCGAACAAATAGGAAAAGAAAGAAACAAGCACGGATACTGAATGACTGAGT
GTATTACTACACGATTTATCTCAACGAATTTAAGTGTGGAGGACGATCGGCTGCACGTAGGAGTCAACGT
TTTTTTACTGTGTTCATCACAAAACCATTAAGCTGAGTCATCCATATTGCAAACAATAAGGTAGCACCGC
TTCCATCAAAACACTAGAACATACCGATGTTTTCACGGATTTATTGGAAACAAATAGCAGATGAGGGCGT
TTTTACTTGTAATGAAGGCGAATGAGAAGGCAAGGCTTACAGGCTTGTTGTTTATGCCAAGCATCAATAC
TCGCTATGGAGGAGCGCCATCAGCGATAACAACAAAGTTTGCAAGTGCTTGCTTGGATATAAAAGGCTTG
ACGCTTAAGATAAATAGGGCCATACTTGCTTGCTTTTACTATTTTTGTTCCTCATAAGCCTGATTGACTA
CGCTATTATAAACCCCTACATTATCCTATAATCAACTTCACTTGTGTAACGTTGAATGAGTTCAACTGAG
TAATACTCGGTCGGAAATATACGCTCCATCTGGCAGGAAACATAGGCTGCATTTATATCTTGCACAATTA
TGCCCTTCGTAGGTGTATGTTTTCATGTTTTCCATTATGTCAATGTAGATGTATCTTTGGACAGGCAACT
TTTGGATCAATAAAGCACAATTTTTGAGCAATTTGAGATATCCAGTATTTGTACGGGAGTCCCAAGATTG
TTTAGCCTAAAAGGTTGAGGACTTGGATTATTCTTCCATCAAGCGCCTCCACCCCTCGCATCCTATTTCT
TTTGAAGCATAGGGGACGAGACTGTCTGTAATTTATGGCGAAGTATGACAAGAAAGATTCAAACTTTGTT
TTACGTATGCCCCAATAAATTCTATGGTAGCACTACTAGAGACGTATTTTGGTTTTGTAATAATTTTCAA
ACTGCTCGCTATGATTTGTTACAAGAAACAAACAAAAGACACGACCATAGGGTTCATGTTGGTGGTTGCG
AAGCCACATCTTTAAAACATTACTGCAAATTCAGCAGGAGTGAGTAGCAAAATCGACAAAAACTAGAGTA
CGCAACATTCCCGGTCGTAAATTTCTTATCGTGGCGCCAGAACATTCCCGTCCAATGATGAGAATGTCTC
TAAAACAAATGCAGTCACAGAGATTTTCTGCGACTTCTCGAGTGAGAATGTTGCTTATTGGTGCTAGTGG
CTTGAGATCTTCGTCAAGCAAATTGGAATGCCCCAGATTCTCAAACAAGCACGGCAGAAACTGAAATACG
GCCAAAATTATGAACCCTTTTGTGGGATCTTTGTAGAAATAGGACCTCAGGATAGTATGATGAAGAATGT
TGGCATGCAAGCTTGGCGTAATCATGGTCATAGCTGTTTCCTGTGTGAAATTGTTATCCGCTCACAATTC
CACACAACATACGAGCCGGAAGCATAAAGTGTAAAGCCTGGGGTGCCTAATGAGTGAGCTAACTCACATT
AATTGCGTTGCGCTCACTGCCCGCTTTCCAGTCGGGAAACCTGTCGTGCCAGCTGCATTAATGAATCGGC
CAACGCGCGGGGAGAGGCGGTTTGCGTATTGGGCGCTCTTCCGCTTCCTCGCTCACTGACTCGCTGCGCT
CGGTCGTTCGGCTGCGGCGAGCGGTATCAGCTCACTCAAAGGCGGTAATACGGTTATCCACAGAATCAGG
GGATAACGCAGGAAAGAACATGTGAGCAAAAGGCCAGCAAAAGGCCAGGAACCGTAAAAAGGCCGCGTTG
CTGGCGTTTTTCCATAGGCTCCGCCCCCCTGACGAGCATCACAAAAATCGACGCTCAAGTCAGAGGTGGC
GAAACCCGACAGGACTATAAAGATACCAGGCGTTTCCCCCTGGAAGCTCCCTCGTGCGCTCTCCTGTTCC
GACCCTGCCGCTTACCGGATACCTGTCCGCCTTTCTCCCTTCGGGAAGCGTGGCGCTTTCTCATAGCTCA
CGCTGTAGGTATCTCAGTTCGGTGTAGGTCGTTCGCTCCAAGCTGGGCTGTGTGCACGAACCCCCCGTTC
AGCCCGACCGCTGCGCCTTATCCGGTAACTATCGTCTTGAGTCCAACCCGGTAAGACACGACTTATCGCC
ACTGGCAGCAGCCACTGGTAACAGGATTAGCAGAGCGAGGTATGTAGGCGGTGCTACAGAGTTCTTGAAG
TGGTGGCCTAACTACGGCTACACTAGAAGAACAGTATTTGGTATCTGCGCTCTGCTGAAGCCAGTTACCT
TCGGAAAAAGAGTTGGTAGCTCTTGATCCGGCAAACAAACCACCGCTGGTAGCGGTGGTTTTTTTGTTTG
CAAGCAGCAGATTACGCGCAGAAAAAAAGGATCTCAAGAAGATCCTTTGATCTTTTCTACGGGGTCTGAC
GCTCAGTGGAACGAAAACTCACGTTAAGGGATTTTGGTCATGAGATTATCAAAAAGGATCTTCACCTAGA
TCCTTTTAAATTAAAAATGAAGTTTTAAATCAATCTAAAGTATATATGAGTAAACTTGGTCTGACAGTTA
CCAATGCTTAATCAGTGAGGCACCTATCTCAGCGATCTGTCTATTTCGTTCATCCATAGTTGCCTGACTC
CCCGTCGTGTAGATAACTACGATACGGGAGGGCTTACCATCTGGCCCCAGTGCTGCAATGATACCGCGAG
ACCCACGCTCACCGGCTCCAGATTTATCAGCAATAAACCAGCCAGCCGGAAGGGCCGAGCGCAGAAGTGG
TCCTGCAACTTTATCCGCCTCCATCCAGTCTATTAATTGTTGCCGGGAAGCTAGAGTAAGTAGTTCGCCA
GTTAATAGTTTGCGCAACGTTGTTGCCATTGCTACAGGCATCGTGGTGTCACGCTCGTCGTTTGGTATGG
CTTCATTCAGCTCCGGTTCCCAACGATCAAGGCGAGTTACATGATCCCCCATGTTGTGCAAAAAAGCGGT
TAGCTCCTTCGGTCCTCCGATCGTTGTCAGAAGTAAGTTGGCCGCAGTGTTATCACTCATGGTTATGGCA
GCACTGCATAATTCTCTTACTGTCATGCCATCCGTAAGATGCTTTTCTGTGACTGGTGAGTACTCAACCA
AGTCATTCTGAGAATAGTGTATGCGGCGACCGAGTTGCTCTTGCCCGGCGTCAATACGGGATAATACCGC
GCCACATAGCAGAACTTTAAAAGTGCTCATCATTGGAAAACGTTCTTCGGGGCGAAAACTCTCAAGGATC
TTACCGCTGTTGAGATCCAGTTCGATGTAACCCACTCGTGCACCCAACTGATCTTCAGCATCTTTTACTT
TCACCAGCGTTTCTGGGTGAGCAAAAACAGGAAGGCAAAATGCCGCAAAAAAGGGAATAAGGGCGACACG
GAAATGTTGAATACTCATACTCTTCCTTTTTCAATATTATTGAAGCATTTATCAGGGTTATTGTCTCATG
AGCGGATACATATTTGAATGTATTTAGAAAAATAAACAAATAGGGGTTCCGCGCACATTTCCCCGAAAAG
TGCCACCTGAGCTTTTTCTTTCCAATTTTTTTTTTTTCGTCATTATAGAAATCATTACGACCGAGATTCC
CGGGTAATAACTGATATAATTAAATTGAAGCTCTAATTTGTGAGTTTAGTATACATGCATTTACTTATAA
TACAGTTTTTTAGTTTTGCTGGCCGCATCTTCTCAAATATGCTTCCCAGCCTGCTTTTCTGTAACGTTCA
CCCTCTACCTTAGCATCCCTTCCCTTTGCAAATAGTCCTCTTCCAACAATAATAATGTCAGATCCTGTAG
AGACCACATCATCCACGGTTCTATACTGTTGACCCAATGCGTCTCCCTTGTCATCTAAACCCACACCGGG
TGTCATAATCAACCAATCGTAACCTTCATCTCTTCCACCCATGTCTCTTTGAGCAATAAAGCCGATAACA
AAATCTTTGTCGCTCTTCGCAATGTCAACAGTACCCTTAGTATATTCTCCAGTAGCTAGGGAGCCCTTGC
ATGACAATTCTGCTAACATCAAAAGGCCTCTAGGTTCCTTTGTTACTTCTTCCGCCGCCTGCTTCAAACC
GCTAACAATACCTGGGCCCACCACACCGTGTGCATTCGTAATGTCTGCCCATTCTGCTATTCTGTATACA
CCCGCAGAGTACTGCAATTTGACTGTATTACCAATGTCAGCAAATTTTCTGTCTTCGAAGAGTAAAAAAT
TGTACTTGGCGGATAATGCCTTTAGCGGCTTAACTGTGCCCTCCATGGAAAAATCAGTCAAGATATCCAC
ATGTGTTTTTAGTAAACAAATTTTGGGACCTAATGCTTCAACTAACTCCAGTAATTCCTTGGTGGTACGA
ACATCCAATGAAGCACACAAGTTTGTTTGCTTTTCGTGCATGATATTAAATAGCTTGGCAGCAACAGGAC
TAGGATGAGTAGCAGCACGTTCCTTATATGTAGCTTTCGACATGATTTATCTTCGTTTCCTGCAGGTTTT
TGTTCTGTGCAGTTGGGTTAAGAATACTGGGCAATTTCATGTTTCTTCAACACCACATATGCGTATATAT
ACCAATCTAAGTCTGTGCTCCTTCCTTCGTTCTTCCTTCTGCTCGGAGATTACCGAATCAAAAAAATTTC
AAAGAAACCGGAATCAAAAAAAAGAACAAAAAAAAAAAAGATGAATTGAAAAGCTCTAAGAAACCATTAT
TATCATGACATTAACCTATAAAAATAGGCGTATCACGAGGCCCTTTCGTC
