Features (pLannotate 1.2.2; 17 found; start..end, strand, type, name):
    137..236     +  misc_feature   bom (fragment): basis of mobility region from pBR322
    242..399     -  CDS            lacZα (fragment): LacZα fragment of β-galactosidase; lacZ fragment
    397..978     +  CDS            SEC7 (fragment): SEC7_YEAST - Experimental evidence at protein level: Swiss-Prot protein existence level 1. May play a role in vesicular budding and traffic between compartments of the Golgi apparatus. From Saccharomyces cerevisiae (strain ATCC 204508 / S288c) (Baker's yeast).
   1039..2409    +  CDS            tdimer2(12): tdimer2(12) is a basic (constitutively fluorescent) orange fluorescent protein published in 2002, derived from Discosoma sp.. It has low acid sensitivity.
   2467..3837    +  CDS            tdimer2(12): tdimer2(12) is a basic (constitutively fluorescent) orange fluorescent protein published in 2002, derived from Discosoma sp.. It has low acid sensitivity.
   3895..5265    +  CDS            tdimer2(12): tdimer2(12) is a basic (constitutively fluorescent) orange fluorescent protein published in 2002, derived from Discosoma sp.. It has low acid sensitivity.
   6775..6939    +  CDS            YD169_YEAST: Protein predicted: Swiss-Prot protein existence level 4. From Saccharomyces cerevisiae (strain ATCC 204508 / S288c) (Baker's yeast).
   7052..7068    -  protein_bind   lac operator: The lac repressor binds to the lac operator to inhibit transcription in E. coli. This inhibition can be relieved by adding lactose or isopropyl-β-D-thiogalactopyranoside (IPTG). lac repressor encoded by lacI
   7076..7106    -  promoter       lac promoter: promoter for the E. coli lac operon
   7121..7142    -  protein_bind   CAP binding site: CAP binding activates transcription in the presence of cAMP. E. coli catabolite activator protein
   7155..7247    -  CDS            lacI (fragment): lac repressor; lacI; The lac repressor binds to the lac operator to inhibit transcription in E. coli. This inhibition can be relieved by adding lactose or isopropyl-β-D-thiogalactopyranoside (IPTG).
   7430..8018    -  rep_origin     ori: high-copy-number ColE1/pMB1/pBR322/pUC origin of replication
   8189..9049    -  CDS            AmpR: β-lactamase; bla; confers resistance to ampicillin, carbenicillin, and related antibiotics
   9050..9154    -  promoter       AmpR promoter: bla
   9283..10084   -  CDS            URA3 (fragment): orotidine-5'-phosphate decarboxylase, required for uracil biosynthesis; S. cerevisiae URA3; yeast auxotrophic marker, counterselectable with 5-fluoroorotic acid (5-FOA)
  10085..10300   -  promoter       URA3 promoter: S. cerevisiae URA3
  10370..35      +  CDS            rop (fragment) (across the origin): Rop protein, which maintains plasmids at low copy number; rop
>Addgene plasmid #105267 | YIplac211-SEC7-mCherry2Bx6 | addgene full sequence | sequence record 202535 | Addgene NGS Result
TCGCGCGTTTCGGTGATGACGGTGAAAACCTCTGACACATGCAGCTCCCGGAGACGGTCACAGCTTGTCT
GTAAGCGGATGCCGGGAGCAGACAAGCCCGTCAGGGCGCGTCAGCGGGTGTTGGCGGGTGTCGGGGCTGG
CTTAACTATGCGGCATCAGAGCAGATTGTACTGAGAGTGCACCATATGCGGTGTGAAATACCGCACAGAT
GCGTAAGGAGAAAATACCGCATCAGGCGCCATTCGCCATTCAGGCTGCGCAACTGTTGGGAAGGGCGATC
GGTGCGGGCCTCTTCGCTATTACGCCAGCTGGCGAAAGGGGGATGTGCTGCAAGGCGATTAAGTTGGGTA
ACGCCAGGGTTTTCCCAGTCACGACGTTGTAAAACGACGGCCAGTGAATTCTATTGTTGTCAAATGTGTT
TTACAGCTTTTGATGATAGAGCTGCTCAACGAATTATTCGAGAACGAAGATTTTGCCCACTGTATCCCTT
ACAAGGAAGCCATTAGAATTACAAGATTGTTGGAGAAATCGTACGAATTTTCTCGTGACTTTAATGAAGA
TTATGGGTTAAGAACAAGACTAGTAGAGGCTCGTGTAGTTGATAAAATACCAAACCTGTTGAAACAAGAA
ACGAGTGCTGCTGCAGTTCTCCTTGACATTATGTTTCAGTTGTATCTGAACGATGATGAGAAGAAGGCTG
ATTTAATAACTCGTCTGATCACCATTTGCATCCAGGTCGTAGAGGGTTATGTTTCTTTGGATGATAGAAC
CATGGAACGTAGTATCAATGCCTGGCGTTCAGTGATAGTTGAAATATTACAAGGTTACTACGAATTTGAT
GATGAAGACTTTAGACTATACTGTCCTGCTATGTATGCTCTGGTGATTCAAATATTAGATAAGAGCGTTC
CAACGGAGTTGAGACATGCTATAAAACAATTTCTAAGCAGAGTTGGTGAATTATACCTTTCTACGGATCC
AGGAAGTTCGGGGTCCAGCGGTTCTTCAGGCGCTAGCATGGATAGCACTGAGAGCGGCTCCACCGAGTCC
GTCATCAAGGAGTTCATGCGCTTCAAGGTGCACATGGAGGGCTCCGTGAACGGCCACGAGTTCGAGATCG
AGGGCGAGGGCGAGGGCCGCCCCTACGAGGGCACCCAGACCGCCAAGCTGAAGGTGACCAAGGGTGGCCC
CCTGCCCTTCGCCTGGGACATCCTGTCCCCTCAGTTCATGTACGGCTCCAAGGCCTACGTGAAGCACCCC
GCCGACATCCCCGACTACTTGAAGCTGTCCTTCCCCGAGGGCTTCAAGTGGGAGCGCGTGATGAACTTCG
AGGACGGCGGCGTGGTGACCGTGACCCAGGACTCCTCCCTGCAGGACGGCGAGTTCATCTACAAGGTGAA
GCTGCGCGGCACCAACTTCCCCTCCGACGGCCCCGTAATGCAGAAGAAGACTATGGGCTGGGAGGCCTCC
TCCGAGCGGATGTACCCCGAGGACGGCGCCCTGAAGGGCGAGATCAAGCAGAGGCTGAAGCTGAAGGACG
GCGGCCACTACGACGCTGAGGTCAAGACCACCTACAAGGCCAAGAAGCCCGTGCAGCTGCCCGGCGCCTA
CAACGTCAACATCAAGTTGGACATCACCTCCCACAACGAGGACTACACCATCGTGGAACAGTACGAACGC
GCCGAGGGCCGCCACTCCGGCTCCCAGGGATCTAGCGGCAGCAGTTCTAGCATGGATAGCACTGAGAGCG
GCTCCACCGAGTCCGTCATCAAGGAGTTCATGCGCTTCAAGGTGCACATGGAGGGCTCCGTGAACGGCCA
CGAGTTCGAGATCGAGGGCGAGGGCGAGGGCCGCCCCTACGAGGGCACCCAGACCGCCAAGCTGAAGGTG
ACCAAGGGTGGCCCCCTGCCCTTCGCCTGGGACATCCTGTCCCCTCAGTTCATGTACGGCTCCAAGGCCT
ACGTGAAGCACCCCGCCGACATCCCCGACTACTTGAAGCTGTCCTTCCCCGAGGGCTTCAAGTGGGAGCG
CGTGATGAACTTCGAGGACGGCGGCGTGGTGACCGTGACCCAGGACTCCTCCCTGCAGGACGGCGAGTTC
ATCTACAAGGTGAAGCTGCGCGGCACCAACTTCCCCTCCGACGGCCCCGTAATGCAGAAGAAGACTATGG
GCTGGGAGGCCTCCTCCGAGCGGATGTACCCCGAGGACGGCGCCCTGAAGGGCGAGATCAAGCAGAGGCT
GAAGCTGAAGGACGGCGGCCACTACGACGCTGAGGTCAAGACCACCTACAAGGCCAAGAAGCCCGTGCAG
CTGCCCGGCGCCTACAACGTCAACATCAAGTTGGACATCACCTCCCACAACGAGGACTACACCATCGTGG
AACAGTACGAACGCGCCGAGGGCCGCCACTCCGGCTCCCAGGGATCTAGCGGCAGCAGTTCTAGCATGGA
TAGCACTGAGAGCGGCTCCACCGAGTCCGTCATCAAGGAGTTCATGCGCTTCAAGGTGCACATGGAGGGC
TCCGTGAACGGCCACGAGTTCGAGATCGAGGGCGAGGGCGAGGGCCGCCCCTACGAGGGCACCCAGACCG
CCAAGCTGAAGGTGACCAAGGGTGGCCCCCTGCCCTTCGCCTGGGACATCCTGTCCCCTCAGTTCATGTA
CGGCTCCAAGGCCTACGTGAAGCACCCCGCCGACATCCCCGACTACTTGAAGCTGTCCTTCCCCGAGGGC
TTCAAGTGGGAGCGCGTGATGAACTTCGAGGACGGCGGCGTGGTGACCGTGACCCAGGACTCCTCCCTGC
AGGACGGCGAGTTCATCTACAAGGTGAAGCTGCGCGGCACCAACTTCCCCTCCGACGGCCCCGTAATGCA
GAAGAAGACTATGGGCTGGGAGGCCTCCTCCGAGCGGATGTACCCCGAGGACGGCGCCCTGAAGGGCGAG
ATCAAGCAGAGGCTGAAGCTGAAGGACGGCGGCCACTACGACGCTGAGGTCAAGACCACCTACAAGGCCA
AGAAGCCCGTGCAGCTGCCCGGCGCCTACAACGTCAACATCAAGTTGGACATCACCTCCCACAACGAGGA
CTACACCATCGTGGAACAGTACGAACGCGCCGAGGGCCGCCACTCCGGCTCCCAGGGATCTAGCGGCAGC
AGTTCTAGCATGGATAGCACTGAGAGCGGCTCCACCGAGTCCGTCATCAAGGAGTTCATGCGCTTCAAGG
TGCACATGGAGGGCTCCGTGAACGGCCACGAGTTCGAGATCGAGGGCGAGGGCGAGGGCCGCCCCTACGA
GGGCACCCAGACCGCCAAGCTGAAGGTGACCAAGGGTGGCCCCCTGCCCTTCGCCTGGGACATCCTGTCC
CCTCAGTTCATGTACGGCTCCAAGGCCTACGTGAAGCACCCCGCCGACATCCCCGACTACTTGAAGCTGT
CCTTCCCCGAGGGCTTCAAGTGGGAGCGCGTGATGAACTTCGAGGACGGCGGCGTGGTGACCGTGACCCA
GGACTCCTCCCTGCAGGACGGCGAGTTCATCTACAAGGTGAAGCTGCGCGGCACCAACTTCCCCTCCGAC
GGCCCCGTAATGCAGAAGAAGACTATGGGCTGGGAGGCCTCCTCCGAGCGGATGTACCCCGAGGACGGCG
CCCTGAAGGGCGAGATCAAGCAGAGGCTGAAGCTGAAGGACGGCGGCCACTACGACGCTGAGGTCAAGAC
CACCTACAAGGCCAAGAAGCCCGTGCAGCTGCCCGGCGCCTACAACGTCAACATCAAGTTGGACATCACC
TCCCACAACGAGGACTACACCATCGTGGAACAGTACGAACGCGCCGAGGGCCGCCACTCCGGCTCCCAGG
GATCTAGCGGCAGCAGTTCTAGCATGGATAGCACTGAGAGCGGCTCCACCGAGTCCGTCATCAAGGAGTT
CATGCGCTTCAAGGTGCACATGGAGGGCTCCGTGAACGGCCACGAGTTCGAGATCGAGGGCGAGGGCGAG
GGCCGCCCCTACGAGGGCACCCAGACCGCCAAGCTGAAGGTGACCAAGGGTGGCCCCCTGCCCTTCGCCT
GGGACATCCTGTCCCCTCAGTTCATGTACGGCTCCAAGGCCTACGTGAAGCACCCCGCCGACATCCCCGA
CTACTTGAAGCTGTCCTTCCCCGAGGGCTTCAAGTGGGAGCGCGTGATGAACTTCGAGGACGGCGGCGTG
GTGACCGTGACCCAGGACTCCTCCCTGCAGGACGGCGAGTTCATCTACAAGGTGAAGCTGCGCGGCACCA
ACTTCCCCTCCGACGGCCCCGTAATGCAGAAGAAGACTATGGGCTGGGAGGCCTCCTCCGAGCGGATGTA
CCCCGAGGACGGCGCCCTGAAGGGCGAGATCAAGCAGAGGCTGAAGCTGAAGGACGGCGGCCACTACGAC
GCTGAGGTCAAGACCACCTACAAGGCCAAGAAGCCCGTGCAGCTGCCCGGCGCCTACAACGTCAACATCA
AGTTGGACATCACCTCCCACAACGAGGACTACACCATCGTGGAACAGTACGAACGCGCCGAGGGCCGCCA
CTCCGGCTCCCAGGGATCTAGCGGCAGCAGTTCTAGCATGGATAGCACTGAGAGCGGCTCCACCGAGTCC
GTCATCAAGGAGTTCATGCGCTTCAAGGTGCACATGGAGGGCTCCGTGAACGGCCACGAGTTCGAGATCG
AGGGCGAGGGCGAGGGCCGCCCCTACGAGGGCACCCAGACCGCCAAGCTGAAGGTGACCAAGGGTGGCCC
CCTGCCCTTCGCCTGGGACATCCTGTCCCCTCAGTTCATGTACGGCTCCAAGGCCTACGTGAAGCACCCC
GCCGACATCCCCGACTACTTGAAGCTGTCCTTCCCCGAGGGCTTCAAGTGGGAGCGCGTGATGAACTTCG
AGGACGGCGGCGTGGTGACCGTGACCCAGGACTCCTCCCTGCAGGACGGCGAGTTCATCTACAAGGTGAA
GCTGCGCGGCACCAACTTCCCCTCCGACGGCCCCGTAATGCAGAAGAAGACTATGGGCTGGGAGGCCTCC
TCCGAGCGGATGTACCCCGAGGACGGCGCCCTGAAGGGCGAGATCAAGCAGAGGCTGAAGCTGAAGGACG
GCGGCCACTACGACGCTGAGGTCAAGACCACCTACAAGGCCAAGAAGCCCGTGCAGCTGCCCGGCGCCTA
CAACGTCAACATCAAGTTGGACATCACCTCCCACAACGAGGACTACACCATCGTGGAACAGTACGAACGC
GCCGAGGGCCGCCACTCCGGCTCCCAGGGATCTAGCGGCAGCAGTTAAGCGGCCGGGCTTTGTTGAATGG
TCCAGCAGATTAAAATATGCTTAGTTGTAGAACACAGAAAAAATGAGAAGGTTGATATACTTTTACTCAT
ATTTACCCTGATTTAATGGCGGTGATCCTTTTTAGATTCGTTTAATTCATAAACAAGGTACATCATATAG
CAATAACAAATATGTAAACTATGTAGAAAGACTTATCAAGTTTAGCCATCTTGGTCCTCATTCATGGGCA
TTTTATACTAACTTCATTTTTGCCGAAATAAGAAAGGATGTAATCTTAACCTAAAATATGTAAGCAATTA
AGGGTGCACGTAGTTACTTGCGAACAAATAGGAAAAGAAAGAAACAAGCACGGATACTGAATGACTGAGT
GTATTACTACACGATTTATCTCAACGAATTTAAGTGTGGAGGACGATCGGCTGCACGTAGGAGTCAACGT
TTTTTTACTGTGTTCATCACAAAACCATTAAGCTGAGTCATCCATATTGCAAACAATAAGGTAGCACCGC
TTCCATCAAAACACTAGAACATACCGATGTTTTCACGGATTTATTGGAAACAAATAGCAGATGAGGGCGT
TTTTACTTGTAATGAAGGCGAATGAGAAGGCAAGGCTTACAGGCTTGTTGTTTATGCCAAGCATCAATAC
TCGCTATGGACGAGCGCCATCAGCGATAACAACAAAGTTTGCAAGTGCTTGCTTGGATATAAAAGGCTTG
ACGCTTAAGATAAATAGGGCCATACTTGCTTGCTTTTACTATTTTTGTTCCTCATAAGCCTGATTGACTA
CGCTATTATAAACCCCTACATTATCCTATAATCAACTTCACTTGTGTAACGTTGAATGAGTTCAACTGAG
TAATACTCGGTCGGAAATATACGCTCCATCTGGCAGGAAACATAGGCTGCATTTATATCTTGCACAATTA
TGCCCTTCGTAGGTGTATGTTTTCATGTTTTCCATTATGTCAATGTAGATGTATCTTTGGACAGGCAACT
TTTGGATCAATAAAGCACAATTTTTGAGCAATTTGAGATATCCAGTATTTGTACGGGAGTCCCAAGATTG
TTTAGCCTAAAAGGTTGAGGACTTGGATTATTCTTCCATCAAGCGCCTCCACCCCTCGCATCCTATTTCT
TTTGAAGCATAGGGGACGAGACTGTCTGTAATTTATGGCGAAGTATGACAAGAAAGATTCAAACTTTGTT
TTACGTATGCCCCAATAAATTCTATGGTAGCACTACTAGAGACGTATTTTGGTTTTGTAATAATTTTCAA
ACTGCTCGCTATGATTTGTTACAAGAAACAAACAAAAGACACGACCATAGGGTTCATGTTGGTGGTTGCG
AAGCCACATCTTTAAAACATTACTGCAAATTCAGCAGGAGTGAGTAGCAAAATCGACAAAAACTAGAGTA
CGCAACATTCCCGGTCGTAAATTTCTTATCGTGGCGCCAGAACATTCCCGTCCAATGATGAGAATGTCTC
TAAAACAAATGCAGTCACAGAGATTTTCTGCGACTTCTCGAGTGAGAATGTTGCTTATTGGTGCTAGTGG
CTTGAGATCTTCGTCAAGCAAATTGGAATGCCCCCAGATTCTCAAACAAGCACGGCAGAAACTGAAATAC
GGCCAAAATTATGAACCCTTTTGTGGGATCTTTGTAGAAATAGGACCTCAGGATAGTATGATGAAGAATG
TTGGCATGCAAGCTTGGCGTAATCATGGTCATAGCTGTTTCCTGTGTGAAATTGTTATCCGCTCACAATT
CCACACAACATACGAGCCGGAAGCATAAAGTGTAAAGCCTGGGGTGCCTAATGAGTGAGCTAACTCACAT
TAATTGCGTTGCGCTCACTGCCCGCTTTCCAGTCGGGAAACCTGTCGTGCCAGCTGCATTAATGAATCGG
CCAACGCGCGGGGAGAGGCGGTTTGCGTATTGGGCGCTCTTCCGCTTCCTCGCTCACTGACTCGCTGCGC
TCGGTCGTTCGGCTGCGGCGAGCGGTATCAGCTCACTCAAAGGCGGTAATACGGTTATCCACAGAATCAG
GGGATAACGCAGGAAAGAACATGTGAGCAAAAGGCCAGCAAAAGGCCAGGAACCGTAAAAAGGCCGCGTT
GCTGGCGTTTTTCCATAGGCTCCGCCCCCCTGACGAGCATCACAAAAATCGACGCTCAAGTCAGAGGTGG
CGAAACCCGACAGGACTATAAAGATACCAGGCGTTTCCCCCTGGAAGCTCCCTCGTGCGCTCTCCTGTTC
CGACCCTGCCGCTTACCGGATACCTGTCCGCCTTTCTCCCTTCGGGAAGCGTGGCGCTTTCTCATAGCTC
ACGCTGTAGGTATCTCAGTTCGGTGTAGGTCGTTCGCTCCAAGCTGGGCTGTGTGCACGAACCCCCCGTT
CAGCCCGACCGCTGCGCCTTATCCGGTAACTATCGTCTTGAGTCCAACCCGGTAAGACACGACTTATCGC
CACTGGCAGCAGCCACTGGTAACAGGATTAGCAGAGCGAGGTATGTAGGCGGTGCTACAGAGTTCTTGAA
GTGGTGGCCTAACTACGGCTACACTAGAAGAACAGTATTTGGTATCTGCGCTCTGCTGAAGCCAGTTACC
TTCGGAAAAAGAGTTGGTAGCTCTTGATCCGGCAAACAAACCACCGCTGGTAGCGGTGGTTTTTTTGTTT
GCAAGCAGCAGATTACGCGCAGAAAAAAAGGATCTCAAGAAGATCCTTTGATCTTTTCTACGGGGTCTGA
CGCTCAGTGGAACGAAAACTCACGTTAAGGGATTTTGGTCATGAGATTATCAAAAAGGATCTTCACCTAG
ATCCTTTTAAATTAAAAATGAAGTTTTAAATCAATCTAAAGTATATATGAGTAAACTTGGTCTGACAGTT
ACCAATGCTTAATCAGTGAGGCACCTATCTCAGCGATCTGTCTATTTCGTTCATCCATAGTTGCCTGACT
CCCCGTCGTGTAGATAACTACGATACGGGAGGGCTTACCATCTGGCCCCAGTGCTGCAATGATACCGCGA
GACCCACGCTCACCGGCTCCAGATTTATCAGCAATAAACCAGCCAGCCGGAAGGGCCGAGCGCAGAAGTG
GTCCTGCAACTTTATCCGCCTCCATCCAGTCTATTAATTGTTGCCGGGAAGCTAGAGTAAGTAGTTCGCC
AGTTAATAGTTTGCGCAACGTTGTTGCCATTGCTACAGGCATCGTGGTGTCACGCTCGTCGTTTGGTATG
GCTTCATTCAGCTCCGGTTCCCAACGATCAAGGCGAGTTACATGATCCCCCATGTTGTGCAAAAAAGCGG
TTAGCTCCTTCGGTCCTCCGATCGTTGTCAGAAGTAAGTTGGCCGCAGTGTTATCACTCATGGTTATGGC
AGCACTGCATAATTCTCTTACTGTCATGCCATCCGTAAGATGCTTTTCTGTGACTGGTGAGTACTCAACC
AAGTCATTCTGAGAATAGTGTATGCGGCGACCGAGTTGCTCTTGCCCGGCGTCAATACGGGATAATACCG
CGCCACATAGCAGAACTTTAAAAGTGCTCATCATTGGAAAACGTTCTTCGGGGCGAAAACTCTCAAGGAT
CTTACCGCTGTTGAGATCCAGTTCGATGTAACCCACTCGTGCACCCAACTGATCTTCAGCATCTTTTACT
TTCACCAGCGTTTCTGGGTGAGCAAAAACAGGAAGGCAAAATGCCGCAAAAAAGGGAATAAGGGCGACAC
GGAAATGTTGAATACTCATACTCTTCCTTTTTCAATATTATTGAAGCATTTATCAGGGTTATTGTCTCAT
GAGCGGATACATATTTGAATGTATTTAGAAAAATAAACAAATAGGGGTTCCGCGCACATTTCCCCGAAAA
GTGCCACCTAGCTTTTTCTTTCCAATTTTTTTTTTTTCGTCATTATAAAAATCATTACGACCGAGATTCC
CGGGTAATAACTGATATAATTAAATTGAAGCTCTAATTTGTGAGTTTAGCTGGCCGCATCTTCTCAAATA
TGCTTCCCAGCCTGCTTTTCTGTAACGTTCACCCTCTACCTTAGCATCCCTTCCCTTTGCAAATAGTCCT
CTTCCAACAATAATAATGTCAGATCCTGTAGAGACCACATCATCCACGGTTCTATACTGTTGACCCAATG
CGTCTCCCTTGTCATCTAAACCCACACCGGGTGTCATAATCAACCAATCGTAACCTTCATCTCTTCCACC
CATGTCTCTTTGAGCAATAAAGCCGATAACAAAATCTTTGTCGCTCTTCGCAATGTCAACAGTACCCTTA
GTATATTCTCCAGTAGATAGGGAGCCCTTGCATGACAATTCTGCTAACATCAAAAGGCCTCTAGGTTCCT
TTGTTACTTCTTCTGCCGCCTGCTTCAAACCGCTAACAATACCTGGGCCCACCACACCGTGTGCATTCGT
AATGTCTGCCCATTCTGCTATTCTGTATACACCCGCAGAGTACTGCAATTTGACTGTATTACCAATGTCA
GCAAATTTTCTGTCTTCGAAGAGTAAAAAATTGTACTTGGCGGATAATGCCTTTAGCGGCTTAACTGTGC
CCTCCATGGAAAAATCAGTCAAGATATCCACATGTGTTTTTAGTAAACAAATTTTGGGACCTAATGCTTC
AACTAACTCCAGTAATTCCTTGGTGGTACGAACATCCAATGAAGCACACAAGTTTGTTTGCTTTTCGTGC
ATGATATTAAATAGCTTGGCAGCAACAGGACTAGGATGAGTAGCAGCACGTTCCTTATATGTAGCTTTCG
ACATGATTTATCTTCGTTTCCTGCAGGTTTTTGTTCTGTGCAGTTGGGTTAAGAATACTGGGCAATTTCA
TGTTTCTTCAACACTACATATGCGTATATATACCAATCTAAGTCTGTGCTCCTTCCTTCGTTCTTCCTTC
TGTTCGGAGATTACCGAATCAAAAAAATTTCAAGGAAACCGAAATCAAAAAAAAGAATAAAAAAAAAATG
ATGAATTGAAAAGCTCTAAGAAACCATTATTATCATGACATTAACCTATAAAAATAGGCGTATCACGAGG
CCCTTTCGTC
